Addgene plasmid #72919: Gg 3kb Green opsin GFP
Purpose: green opsin promoter from chicken (Gallus gallus) gDNA chr26:4,504,913–4,501,931 in galGal4 driving GFP
Depositing lab: Joseph Corbo. Publication: Transcriptome profiling of developing photoreceptor subtypes reveals candidate genes involved in avian photoreceptor diversification. Enright JM, Lawrence KA, Hadzic T, Corbo JC. J Comp Neurol. 2015 Mar 1;523(4):649-68. doi: 10.1002/cne.23702. Epub 2014 Dec 1. PubMed 25349106.
Backbone
  Vector backbone: pCAGGS
  Modifications to backbone: no basal GFP Hsiau TH, Diaconu C, Myers CA, Lee J, Cepko CL, Corbo JC.2007. The cis-regulatory logic of the mammalian photore-ceptor transcriptional network. PloS One 2:e643.
Growth in bacteria
  Bacterial resistance: Ampicillin, 100 μg/mL
  Growth temperature: 37°C
  Growth strain: DH5alpha
  Copy number: Unknown
Gene/Insert
  Gene/Insert name: chicken green opsin promoter
  Species: G. gallus (chicken)
  Insert size (bp): 2967
  Cloning method: Restriction Enzyme; 5′ cloning site KpnI (not destroyed); 3′ cloning site KpnI (not destroyed)
  Sequencing primers: 5′ TGTGACAGGGACACTGAAGG; 3′ TATTATGGCAGCTGCTTTGC
Terms and licenses: Academic/Nonprofit Terms; Industry Terms: Not Available to Industry
How to cite: Gg 3kb Green opsin GFP was a gift from Joseph Corbo (Addgene plasmid # 72919 ; http://n2t.net/addgene:72919 ; RRID:Addgene_72919)
