[The description below was written by a language model from this plasmid's Addgene catalogue record and pLannotate feature annotations shown in this document.]
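Description:
Gg 3kb Green opsin GFP is a promoter-reporter plasmid built on a modified pCAGGS backbone described as a "no basal GFP" version, meaning the reporter carries no basal promoter of its own and GFP expression depends on the regulatory DNA cloned upstream. Consistent with this, the annotated feature table shows no CAG promoter. The insert is a roughly 3 kb (2,967 bp) fragment of chicken (Gallus gallus) genomic DNA from chromosome 26 containing the green opsin promoter, cloned at KpnI sites that remain intact on both sides. In the 6,815 nt sequence this region occupies the stretch upstream of the reporter. The annotation software does not label it as such. The very short "copia" and rice actin promoter fragments called near its 3′ end are most likely chance matches within the genomic sequence rather than real functional parts.

Downstream of a remnant multiple cloning site lies the EGFP coding sequence, followed by β-globin-derived sequence and the rabbit β-globin polyadenylation signal typical of pCAGGS, which terminates and stabilises the transcript. The backbone also retains an SV40 origin and SV40 poly(A) signal, along with lac promoter/operator remnants. Propagation in E. coli relies on a high-copy ColE1/pUC-type origin, with selection by the ampicillin resistance gene (β-lactamase) under its own promoter.

The construct reports the cis-regulatory activity of the chicken green opsin promoter, so GFP should mark cells in which that promoter is active, presumably green-opsin-expressing cone photoreceptors. The associated work concerns transcriptome profiling of developing avian photoreceptor subtypes, suggesting use for fluorescently labelling this subtype. The record does not state the delivery method.
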