Features (pLannotate 1.2.2; 17 found; start..end, strand, type, name):
   2848..2864    +  promoter       copia promoter (fragment): strong promoter from the Drosophila transposable element copia (Sinclair et al., 1986)
   2891..2918    -  promoter       Act1 promoter (fragment): rice actin promoter
   2999..3025    +  misc_feature   MCS (fragment): multiple cloning site
   3033..3752    +  CDS            EGFP: the original enhanced GFP (Yang et al., 1996) mammalian codon-optimized
   3762..3833    +  CDS            HBB (fragment): HBB_PONPY - Experimental evidence at transcript level: Swiss-Prot protein existence level 2. Involved in oxygen transport from the lung to the various peripheral tissues. From Pongo pygmaeus (Bornean orangutan).
   3904..3959    +  polyA_signal   β-globin poly(A) signal: rabbit β-globin polyadenylation signal (Gil and Proudfoot, 1987)
   4342..4358    -  protein_bind   lac operator: The lac repressor binds to the lac operator to inhibit transcription in E. coli. This inhibition can be relieved by adding lactose or isopropyl-β-D-thiogalactopyranoside (IPTG). lac repressor encoded by lacI
   4366..4396    -  promoter       lac promoter: promoter for the E. coli lac operon
   4411..4432    -  protein_bind   CAP binding site: CAP binding activates transcription in the presence of cAMP. E. coli catabolite activator protein
   4445..4484    -  CDS            lacI (fragment): lac repressor; lacI; The lac repressor binds to the lac operator to inhibit transcription in E. coli. This inhibition can be relieved by adding lactose or isopropyl-β-D-thiogalactopyranoside (IPTG).
   4491..4513    +  promoter       SV40 promoter (fragment): SV40 enhancer and early promoter
   4537..4672    +  rep_origin     SV40 ori: SV40 origin of replication
   4692..4826    +  polyA_signal   SV40 poly(A) signal: SV40 polyadenylation signal
   4828..4882    -  CDS            lacI (fragment): lac repressor; lacI; The lac repressor binds to the lac operator to inhibit transcription in E. coli. This inhibition can be relieved by adding lactose or isopropyl-β-D-thiogalactopyranoside (IPTG).
   5065..5653    -  rep_origin     ori: high-copy-number ColE1/pMB1/pBR322/pUC origin of replication
   5824..6684    -  CDS            AmpR: β-lactamase; bla; confers resistance to ampicillin, carbenicillin, and related antibiotics
   6685..6789    -  promoter       AmpR promoter: bla
>Addgene plasmid #72919 | Gg 3kb Green opsin GFP | depositor full sequence | sequence record 137561 | Gg 3kb Green opsin GFP sequence 6815 bps
GTCGACGATATCTCTAGAGAATTCCTCGACGGTACCTGTGACAGGGACACTGAAGGAAGCGAGGTTGCAT
TCAGGACACGTCCTGGAGGAACCAGCTAACCTCCCTGGTGTCATTTTCTTCTGCAGAGTTGATTCGAGGC
CTTCGGCATTGCTCCGGTGGCCGCTGACCTGCAGAGAGCTCTAAATCCACATCGACACCGGCCTCGGGGG
ATTGGCCAAAACACCAACCTCAGCTTGTGAGGGAGAAAGCTGGGTCCTCGAGGACAGCTGAGAAGGGACA
GAGCCACGCTCAGACCCTCCAGCAGCACACATGTGGCTCGGGCTTACCTGCTCCATGTTCAGCTCCCCAG
AGTGGGAGAAGTCCAGGTCAAGTCCAAGTGAAAGTCCTCTTGGTCCCACTGTTGGCAATCCTGCGTGTGA
AAGGTATCTGGGTGCCAAGCATGAAGCCAAAGTCATACCATGCATTAGCTGGAATGTGGAGAGGAGAAAG
TTTGCTCTGGTCGAAGGAAAACAAAACAAAAAAATGTGAAATCAATAAATGATGGTGATTATACCAATAA
TAATCCTACTGATCCTTTCCCACAGTATCAGTGCACAATCTGAAATAGACTTTCATTTTACCTCCTCCTC
CCTCAAACCCGCTTCCTTTGTACAACTATATTACCCTTTAGAAGAATATGAGACGCTATAAAATGTGGCA
GGAAGTCTCACAAAGAAACACTGGGAGGTGAAAATGAACTCTCCCATGAGATATCCATGTTTTTATATAA
AGCTCTGGAGAAAAAAACAGATCTTTCATATGCTGCTGGCACAGACAGCAAAGTCCACGTCTTTTGAAGA
TGGACAATCGGTGATGCTTTCTATCTGAAGAGTTGCCTTCTACCATAGAAGTTGGGAATGGCACACTGGA
ATTGAAATTCACATCTGCACGTGCTTTTTTATATGCAAAAAAAAACCATGCTCAGCTGAGTCAGAATCCT
GAGCGTAGTCAGGAAAGGCATGAAATAGGTGACAGCTTTGAGAAGTAGAGTTTGTGTAGACTGCACCACA
CAAACCTCTTTCCCTCATGGAAGATCTCATGTCTAAAGGAGACTCAGACTGGAAAATTCCCAGACTAGGA
ATTTCATGACTGGCAGTTTTGTGGGATGTGCGGGGAAATACTCCTGAAAGGCACAGACATCCCATGGGGA
TCTCTTATCTGAGGGCACCTGAGGCTGCTGTGACCCACTTACTCTTGCCATGTCCTAGTTCTGCTCCTCT
GACCTGTGCAGATGGATCAGTGGGCCAGCGATTAGGGCATCATCCATCCTACCCACACCCCTCAGCCTTC
TGCTCCTGCCCTCTACCTCCAAACCATTCCAGTCTTGCAGACCTCATTCCTCTAGCAAGACACTGTTGAC
TTTTTCCATCTATGTTGCCTTGGTGGAGGGCAACAGTAGGAAGGAGGCTAGCAGCTTACCGCATTAACAG
ATCAGGGCCATTAACACCACCAGATGTCAGAGATTAATGGCAGAGCTTCACTAAGGCGCCTTAGGCAGGT
CTCATGGAGAAGGAGCACCCATGACCCAGAAGGAAGAAATGGGAAAGAGCTTTGGCAGGATAGAGCATTG
GTGCTCTGAGCTACAGCTGACCCTGCTGAGAAGGTTTCATGGTCTTGCGTGCTCTGGAATGGGAATCCCA
CACTATAAGATGTGTGCTAAGAGACCAGGAGAAGTTTATTTCCACCCCAAAGTGCCTACAAGCTGGTGCT
GCTCTCTTTGCACCATCTCTGGAAGAAATTCAGGACATCATCAAGGTTTCCTTTCCTTCCCCCTCTGCAT
TCATACTCTGCTTCTCCAGCAAACTGCAGTACCTTGACAGGCTACTTCTAGTGTTGTGGCCAAGGACCCT
TCCCAAGCCCTGCTAATCCTTGCAAAACTGCAACCAAAACAGCTGCCCAGCTACCTGGGACGGGAAGGAC
ATGCAGATGGGAGCTGATCATCACCACCTCCTCGGGAGACCAGAAGGAAGACAGAAGAGGGTATGAAGCC
CTTTGCACTCTAATGCAATCAGGGTGCAGCACAGCCGAACTGCCCCCAAGGTGTTCTGTTAACCAAGATG
GCAGCCTTTGGGCTGGCAGCAGCTTCCCCTCCTGCCTTTGCCCAGTGCCGGGCATGTAGGGGGCCCTTAC
CCACACAGGAAGAGCTCAGTTGTGATGGAGACCTACCCAAACCATGTGGTGCTCACACTGAATCAGGCAC
CTGAAGCACAGTGTGGCCAAACTCTCTCTGCTCTTCCCCAGCAACTTGCCCAAGGGCAGTGAAGCAGAGC
TGGGTACTCCTCACACCCCAAACACTTCAATGGAGTCCTTCAGCCACACAGGGATGTCCCAGAGGCTGTT
ATCCAACATGGACTTAAGCAAAAACCCATTTCTCCCATCAGTCATCCAAAGGACCTACTCCCCACCTCAC
CACCTCTCTTCCTGCCATTGCCCCTCTTCCAAAGGGCTCCCCAAGCCCTTCCCTTCCTCCCCACAACTCC
TTAAACAATGTTAAACACTTATTGCCAATTAATACGCTTTAATGCAGGTTTTGGGGCCAACTGACTACTT
AGAGGGTGCTTAAACCATCAGCCCCTCTCAATCCCGTTGCCCTTGTCATACAAACTTAGCCTAGCCCCTA
ATCCGGCCTCCCCCCGCTCTCCCTCAAGGAGGCCCAAAGGTATAAAACCTCCCTCGGCACGCGGCACCGC
CGGCCCTTGGCACGGTGCGGGGCCAACGCACCACCTCTCCTTCCCCCGGGATCCACTGCTGTTCTTAGTC
ATAAATTCAATTTCGGAGCTGGGGGAGGGATCTTTTGGTGGGGTATTTATTTATTTATTTATTACCGTTG
GGTTGGGGATTCCCTCTCATTTTTTTTTCTTTCTTTTTTTTTTTTTGGTAATTGGGGTTGAAACAAAATT
CATTACCATAGAGCGCTTGATTAAAAAAACCCTTAAACGCAAAGCAGCTGCCATAATAGGTACCGCGGGC
CCGGGATCCACCGGTCGCCACCATGGTGAGCAAGGGCGAGGAGCTGTTCACCGGGGTGGTGCCCATCCTG
GTCGAGCTGGACGGCGACGTAAACGGCCACAAGTTCAGCGTGTCCGGCGAGGGCGAGGGCGATGCCACCT
ACGGCAAGCTGACCCTGAAGTTCATCTGCACCACCGGCAAGCTGCCCGTGCCCTGGCCCACCCTCGTGAC
CACCCTGACCTACGGCGTGCAGTGCTTCAGCCGCTACCCCGACCACATGAAGCAGCACGACTTCTTCAAG
TCCGCCATGCCCGAAGGCTACGTCCAGGAGCGCACCATCTTCTTCAAGGACGACGGCAACTACAAGACCC
GCGCCGAGGTGAAGTTCGAGGGCGACACCCTGGTGAACCGCATCGAGCTGAAGGGCATCGACTTCAAGGA
GGACGGCAACATCCTGGGGCACAAGCTGGAGTACAACTACAACAGCCACAACGTCTATATCATGGCCGAC
AAGCAGAAGAACGGCATCAAGGTGAACTTCAAGATCCGCCACAACATCGAGGACGGCAGCGTGCAGCTCG
CCGACCACTACCAGCAGAACACCCCCATCGGCGACGGCCCCGTGCTGCTGCCCGACAACCACTACCTGAG
CACCCAGTCCGCCCTGAGCAAAGACCCCAACGAGAAGCGCGATCACATGGTCCTGCTGGAGTTCGTGACC
GCCGCCGGGATCACTCTCGGCATGGACGAGCTGTACAAGTAAAGCGGCCGCACTCCTCAGGTGCAGGCTG
CCTATCAGAAGGTGGTGGCTGGTGTGGCCAATGCCCTGGCTCACAAATACCACTGAGATCTTTTTCCCTC
TGCCAAAAATTATGGGGACATCATGAAGCCCCTTGAGCATCTGACTTCTGGCTAATAAAGGAAATTTATT
TTCATTGCAATAGTGTGTTGGAATTTTTTGTGTCTCTCACTCGGAAGGACATATGGGAGGGCAAATCATT
TAAAACATCAGAATGAGTATTTGGTTTAGAGTTTGGCAACATATGCCATATGCTGGCTGCCATGAACAAA
GGTGGCTATAAAGAGGTCATCAGTATATGAAACAGCCCCCTGCTGTCCATTCCTTATTCCATAGAAAAGC
CTTGACTTGAGGTTAGATTTTTTTTATATTTTGTTTTGTGTTATTTTTTTCTTTAACATCCCTAAAATTT
TCCTTACATGTTTTACTAGCCAGATTTTTCCTCCTCTCCTGACTACTCCCAGTCATAGCTGTCCCTCTTC
TCTTATGAAGATCCCTCGACCTGCAGCCCAAGCTTGGCGTAATCATGGTCATAGCTGTTTCCTGTGTGAA
ATTGTTATCCGCTCACAATTCCACACAACATACGAGCCGGAAGCATAAAGTGTAAAGCCTGGGGTGCCTA
ATGAGTGAGCTAACTCACATTAATTGCGTTGCGCTCACTGCCCGCTTTCCAGTCGGGAAACCTGTCGTGC
CAGCGGATCCGCATCTCAATTAGTCAGCAACCATAGTCCCGCCCCTAACTCCGCCCATCCCGCCCCTAAC
TCCGCCCAGTTCCGCCCATTCTCCGCCCCATGGCTGACTAATTTTTTTTATTTATGCAGAGGCCGAGGCC
GCCTCGGCCTCTGAGCTATTCCAGAAGTAGTGAGGAGGCTTTTTTGGAGGCCTAGGCTTTTGCAAAAAGC
TAACTTGTTTATTGCAGCTTATAATGGTTACAAATAAAGCAATAGCATCACAAATTTCACAAATAAAGCA
TTTTTTTCACTGCATTCTAGTTGTGGTTTGTCCAAACTCATCAATGTATCTTATCATGTCTGGATCCGCT
GCATTAATGAATCGGCCAACGCGCGGGGAGAGGCGGTTTGCGTATTGGGCGCTCTTCCGCTTCCTCGCTC
ACTGACTCGCTGCGCTCGGTCGTTCGGCTGCGGCGAGCGGTATCAGCTCACTCAAAGGCGGTAATACGGT
TATCCACAGAATCAGGGGATAACGCAGGAAAGAACATGTGAGCAAAAGGCCAGCAAAAGGCCAGGAACCG
TAAAAAGGCCGCGTTGCTGGCGTTTTTCCATAGGCTCCGCCCCCCTGACGAGCATCACAAAAATCGACGC
TCAAGTCAGAGGTGGCGAAACCCGACAGGACTATAAAGATACCAGGCGTTTCCCCCTGGAAGCTCCCTCG
TGCGCTCTCCTGTTCCGACCCTGCCGCTTACCGGATACCTGTCCGCCTTTCTCCCTTCGGGAAGCGTGGC
GCTTTCTCAATGCTCACGCTGTAGGTATCTCAGTTCGGTGTAGGTCGTTCGCTCCAAGCTGGGCTGTGTG
CACGAACCCCCCGTTCAGCCCGACCGCTGCGCCTTATCCGGTAACTATCGTCTTGAGTCCAACCCGGTAA
GACACGACTTATCGCCACTGGCAGCAGCCACTGGTAACAGGATTAGCAGAGCGAGGTATGTAGGCGGTGC
TACAGAGTTCTTGAAGTGGTGGCCTAACTACGGCTACACTAGAAGGACAGTATTTGGTATCTGCGCTCTG
CTGAAGCCAGTTACCTTCGGAAAAAGAGTTGGTAGCTCTTGATCCGGCAAACAAACCACCGCTGGTAGCG
GTGGTTTTTTTGTTTGCAAGCAGCAGATTACGCGCAGAAAAAAAGGATCTCAAGAAGATCCTTTGATCTT
TTCTACGGGGTCTGACGCTCAGTGGAACGAAAACTCACGTTAAGGGATTTTGGTCATGAGATTATCAAAA
AGGATCTTCACCTAGATCCTTTTAAATTAAAAATGAAGTTTTAAATCAATCTAAAGTATATATGAGTAAA
CTTGGTCTGACAGTTACCAATGCTTAATCAGTGAGGCACCTATCTCAGCGATCTGTCTATTTCGTTCATC
CATAGTTGCCTGACTCCCCGTCGTGTAGATAACTACGATACGGGAGGGCTTACCATCTGGCCCCAGTGCT
GCAATGATACCGCGAGACCCACGCTCACCGGCTCCAGATTTATCAGCAATAAACCAGCCAGCCGGAAGGG
CCGAGCGCAGAAGTGGTCCTGCAACTTTATCCGCCTCCATCCAGTCTATTAATTGTTGCCGGGAAGCTAG
AGTAAGTAGTTCGCCAGTTAATAGTTTGCGCAACGTTGTTGCCATTGCTACAGGCATCGTGGTGTCACGC
TCGTCGTTTGGTATGGCTTCATTCAGCTCCGGTTCCCAACGATCAAGGCGAGTTACATGATCCCCCATGT
TGTGCAAAAAAGCGGTTAGCTCCTTCGGTCCTCCGATCGTTGTCAGAAGTAAGTTGGCCGCAGTGTTATC
ACTCATGGTTATGGCAGCACTGCATAATTCTCTTACTGTCATGCCATCCGTAAGATGCTTTTCTGTGACT
GGTGAGTACTCAACCAAGTCATTCTGAGAATAGTGTATGCGGCGACCGAGTTGCTCTTGCCCGGCGTCAA
TACGGGATAATACCGCGCCACATAGCAGAACTTTAAAAGTGCTCATCATTGGAAAACGTTCTTCGGGGCG
AAAACTCTCAAGGATCTTACCGCTGTTGAGATCCAGTTCGATGTAACCCACTCGTGCACCCAACTGATCT
TCAGCATCTTTTACTTTCACCAGCGTTTCTGGGTGAGCAAAAACAGGAAGGCAAAATGCCGCAAAAAAGG
GAATAAGGGCGACACGGAAATGTTGAATACTCATACTCTTCCTTTTTCAATATTATTGAAGCATTTATCA
GGGTTATTGTCTCATGAGCGGATACATATTTGAATGTATTTAGAAAAATAAACAAATAGGGGTTCCGCGC
ACATTTCCCCGAAAAGTGCCACCTG
