>Addgene plasmid #72919 | Gg 3kb Green opsin GFP | addgene partial sequence | sequence record 135966 | EGFP-N 5'-CGTCGCCGTCCAGCTCGACCAG-3'
CCATGGTGGCGACCGGTGGATCCCGGGCCCGCGGTACCTATTATGGCAGCTGCTTTGCGTTTAAGGGTTT
TTTTAATCAAGCGCTCTATGGTAATGAATTTTGTTTCAACCCCAATTACCAAAAAAAAAAAAAGAAAGAA
AAAAAAATGAGAGGGAATCCCCAACCCAACGGTAATAAATAAATAAATAAATACCCCACCAAAAGATCCC
TCCCCCAGCTCCGAAATTGAATTTATGACTAAGAACAGCAGTGGATCCCGGGGGAAGGAGAGGTGGTGCG
TTGGCCCCGCACCGTGCCAAGGGCCGGCGGTGCCGCGTGCCGAGGGAGGTTTTATACCTTTGGGCCTCCT
TGAGGGAGAGCGGGGGGAGGCCGGATTAGGGGCTAGGCTAAGTTTGTATGACAAGGGCAACGGGATTGAG
AGGGGCTGATGGTTTAAGCACCCTCTAAGTAGTCAGTTGGCCCCAAAACCTGCATTAAAGCGTATTAATT
GGCAATAAGTGTTTAACATTGTTTAAGGAGTTGTGGGGAGGAAGGGAAGGGCTTGGGGAGCCCTTTGGAA
GAGGGGCAATGGCAGGAAGAGAGGTGGTGAGGTGGGGAGTAGGTCCTTTGGATGACTGATGGGAGAAATG
GGTTTTTGCTTAAGTCCATGTTGGATAACAGCCTCTGGGACATCCCTGTGTGGCTGA
