>Addgene plasmid #72919 | Gg 3kb Green opsin GFP | addgene partial sequence | sequence record 135967 | pQE-Fwd 5'-CCCGAAAAGTGCCACCTG-3'
GGACACTGAAGGAAGCGAGGTTGCATTCAGGACACGTCCTGGAGGAACCAGCTAACCTCCCTGGTGTCAT
TTTCTTCTGCAGAGTTGATTCGAGGCCTTCGGCATTGCTCCGGTGGCCGCTGACCTGCAGAGAGCTCTAA
ATCCACATCGACACCGGCCTCGGGGGATTGGCCAAAACACCAACCTCAGCTTGTGAGGGAGAAAGCTGGG
TCCTCGAGGACAGCTGAGAAGGGACAGAGCCACGCTCAGACCCTCCAGCAGCACACATGTGGCTCGGGCT
TACCTGCTCCATGTTCAGCTCCCCAGAGTGGGAGAAGTCCAGGTCAAGTCCAAGTGAAAGTCCTCTTGGT
CCCACTGTTGGCAATCCTGCGTGTGAAAGGTATCTGGGTGCCAAGCATGAAGCCAAAGTCATACCATGCA
TTAGCTGGAATGTGGAGAGGAGAAAGTTTGCTCTGGTCGAAGGAAAACAAAACAAAAAAATGTGAAATCA
ATAAATGATGGTGATTATACCAATAATAATCCTACTGATCCTTTCCCACAGTATCAGTGCACAATCTGAA
ATAGACTTTCATTTTACCTCCTCCTCCCTCAAACCCGCTTCCTTTGTACAACTATATTACCCTTTAGAAG
AATATGAGACGCTATAAAATGTGGCAGGAAGTCTCACAAAGAAACACTGGGAGGTGAAAATGAACTCTCC
CATGAGATATCCATGTTTT
